Addgene plasmid #67965: pJ
Purpose: Indicuble TraJ expression with arabinose.
Depositing lab: Joshua Leonard. Depositing organization: Northwestern University.
Backbone
  Vector backbone: pSB3C5
  Backbone manufacturer: Registry of Standard Parts
  Vector type: Synthetic Biology
Growth in bacteria
  Bacterial resistance: Chloramphenicol, 25 μg/mL
  Growth temperature: 37°C
  Growth strain: Top10
  Copy number: High Copy
Gene/Insert
  Gene/Insert name: TraJ
  Species: E. coli
  Promoter: pBAD
  Tag / fusion protein: FLAG (N terminal on insert)
  Cloning method: Restriction Enzyme; 5′ cloning site XbaI (not destroyed); 3′ cloning site PstI (not destroyed)
  Sequencing primers: 5′ tacgtaattagttagttagcc; 3′ ctcgccgcagccgaacgaccg
Terms and licenses: Academic/Nonprofit Terms; Industry Terms: Not Available to Industry
How to cite: pJ was a gift from Joshua Leonard (Addgene plasmid # 67965 ; http://n2t.net/addgene:67965 ; RRID:Addgene_67965)
