[The description below was written by a language model from this plasmid's Addgene catalogue record and pLannotate feature annotations shown in this document.]
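Description:
pJ is a bacterial expression plasmid built on the BioBrick backbone pSB3C5 from the Registry of Standard Parts and classed as a synthetic biology vector. It places the E. coli conjugation regulator TraJ under arabinose control. The plasmid is propagated in E. coli through a p15A origin and selected with chloramphenicol, using a cat gene driven by its own promoter. The catalogue entry lists it as high copy, whereas p15A is generally regarded as a medium-copy origin that is compatible with ColE1-type plasmids. This compatibility makes the construct suitable for use alongside a second plasmid. Short fragments annotated as RSF ori, bom and β-lactamase are partial matches in the backbone rather than functional elements.

The payload is a standard araC–pBAD cassette. The araC regulator gene is transcribed divergently from the araBAD promoter, so transcription of the downstream gene is kept low without L-arabinose and is induced when the sugar is added. Because the circular sequence is numbered from the start of the insert, the promoter at the end of the record reads directly into the traJ coding sequence at its beginning. TraJ is the positive regulator of the transfer genes involved in conjugal DNA transfer. A FLAG epitope allows detection of the protein. The catalogue describes it as N-terminal, but the feature table places a single FLAG-length match immediately after the traJ reading frame, which points to a C-terminal position. Transcription terminators, including his operon, tonB and T3Te elements, flank the insert and the marker and insulate the cloning site. The insert sits between retained XbaI and PstI sites next to the BioBrick prefix. The recorded purpose is inducible, titratable TraJ expression; the record does not describe any downstream TraJ-responsive component.
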