Features (pLannotate 1.2.2; 16 found; start..end, strand, type, name):
      1..687     +  CDS            traJ: TRAJ1_ECOLI - Experimental evidence at protein level: Swiss-Prot protein existence level 1. This protein is essential for positively regulating the expression of transfer genes that are involved in the conjugal transfer of DNA between bacterial cells. From Escherichia coli (strain K12).
    688..711     +  CDS            3xFLAG (fragment): three tandem FLAG® epitope tags
    722..772     +  terminator     his operon terminator (fragment): This putative transcriptin terminator from the E. coli his operon has a 2-bp deletion introduced during synthesis. Its efficiency has not been determined.
    909..940     +  terminator     tonB terminator: bidirectional E. coli tonB-P14 transcription terminator
    987..1027    -  terminator     bacterial terminator (fragment): putative bacterial transcription terminator
   1040..1285    +  CDS            bla(M) (fragment): β-lactamase lacking the signal sequence; bla(M); allows cytosolic expression of β-lactamase
   1451..1995    +  rep_origin     p15A ori: Plasmids containing the medium-copy-number p15A origin of replication can be propagated in E. coli cells that contain a second plasmid with the ColE1 origin.
   2083..2138    +  rep_origin     RSF ori (fragment): Plasmids containing the RSF 1030 origin of replication can be propagated in E. coli cells that contain additional plasmids with compatible origins.
   2237..2263    -  misc_feature   bom (fragment): basis of mobility region from pBR322
   2606..2703    +  promoter       cat promoter: promoter of the E. coli cat gene encoding chloramphenicol acetyltransferase
   2704..3360    +  CDS            cat: CAT_ECOLX - Experimental evidence at protein level: Swiss-Prot protein existence level 1. This enzyme is an effector of chloramphenicol resistance in bacteria. From Escherichia coli. This protein is used as a marker in many commonly used cloning vectors, such as pACYC184.
   3374..3433    +  terminator     his operon terminator: This putative transcriptin terminator from the E. coli his operon has a 2-bp deletion introduced during synthesis. Its efficiency has not been determined.
   3493..3522    -  terminator     T3Te terminator: phage T3 early transcription terminator
   3569..3590    +  misc_feature   BioBrick prefix: BioBrick prefix for parts that do not start with "ATG"
   3591..4469    -  CDS            araC: L-arabinose regulatory protein; araC
   4496..4780    +  promoter       araBAD promoter: araBAD; promoter of the L-arabinose operon of E. coli; the araC regulatory gene is transcribed in the opposite direction (Guzman et al., 1995)
>Addgene plasmid #67965 | pJ | depositor full sequence | sequence record 118469 | pJ sequence 4800 bps
ATGTATCCGATGGATCGTATTCAACAAAAACATGCTCGTCAAATAGATCTGCTGGAAAATCTGACGGCAG
TTATTCAGGATTATCCAAATCCAGCCTGTATCAGGGACGAAACTGGAAAATTTATTTTTTGCAATACGCT
GTTTCATGAGTCATTTCTTACACAAGATCAAAGTGCTGAAAAATGGCTTCTGTCGCAGAGAGATTTTTGT
GAATTGATCTCTGTCACAGAGATGGAAGCATATAGGAATGAGCATACGCATCTTAATCTTGTAGAGGATG
TTTTTATTCAGAATAGATTCTGGACAATATCTGTCCAGTCATTTCTTAATGGACACAGAAATATTATTCT
GTGGCAATTTTATGATGCTGCTCATGTTCGTCATAAAGACAGTTATAATCAAAAAACGATTGTCAGTGAT
GATATCAGAAATATAATCAGAAGAATGAGTGATGATTCTTCTGTATCATCATATGTAAATGATGTCTTTT
ACTTATATAGCACCGGAATCAGTCATAATGCTATAGCAAGAATATTAAATATATCCATCTCCACATCAAA
GAAACACGCATCTCTGATATGCGACTACTTCTCTGTTTCTAATAAAGATGAGTTAATTATCTTACTCTAC
AATAAAAAGTTTATTTATTATTTATACGAGAAGGCTATGTGTATCATAAATACGCGTGATTACAAGGATG
ACGACGATAAGTAAACTAGTTAAAACGGGCAAGGTGTCACCACCCTGCCCTTTTTCTTTAAAACCGAAAA
GATTACTTCGCGTTATGCAGGCTTCCTCGCTCACTGACTCGCTGCGCTCGGTCGTTCGGCTGCGGCGAGC
GGTATCAGCTCACTCAAAGGCGGTAATCTGCAGGAGTCACTAAGGGTTAGTTAGTTAGATTAGCAGAAAG
TCAAAAGCCTCCGACCGGAGGCTTTTGACTAAAACTTCCCTTGGGGTTATCATTGGGGCTCACTCAAAGG
CGGTAATCAGATAAAAAAAATCCTTAGCTTTCGCTAAGGATGATTTCTGCTAGAGATGGAATAGACTGGA
TGGAGGCGGATAAAGTTGCAGGACCACTTCTGCGCTCGGCCCTTCCGGCTGGCTGGTTTATTGCTGATAA
ATCTGGAGCCGGTGAGCGTGGGTCTCGCGGTATCATTGCAGCACTGGGGCCAGATGGTAAGCCCTCCCGT
ATCGTAGTTATCTACACGACGGGGAGTCAGGCAACTATGGATGAACGAAATAGACAGATCGCTGAGATAG
GTGCCTCACTGATTAAGCATTGGTAACTGTCAGACCAAGTTTACTCATATATACTTTAGATTGATTTAAA
ACTTCATTTTTAATTTAAAAGGATCTAGGTGAAGATCCTTTTTGATAATCTCATGACCAAAATCCCTTAA
CGTGAGTTTTCGTTCCACTGAGCGTCAGACCCCTTAATAAGATGATCTTCTTGAGATCGTTTTGGTCTGC
GCGTAATCTCTTGCTCTGAAAACGAAAAAACCGCCTTGCAGGGCGGTTTTTCGAAGGTTCTCTGAGCTAC
CAACTCTTTGAACCGAGGTAACTGGCTTGGAGGAGCGCAGTCACCAAAACTTGTCCTTTCAGTTTAGCCT
TAACCGGCGCATGACTTCAAGACTAACTCCTCTAAATCAATTACCAGTGGCTGCTGCCAGTGGTGCTTTT
GCATGTCTTTCCGGGTTGGACTCAAGACGATAGTTACCGGATAAGGCGCAGCGGTCGGACTGAACGGGGG
GTTCGTGCATACAGTCCAGCTTGGAGCGAACTGCCTACCCGGAACTGAGTGTCAGGCGTGGAATGAGACA
AACGCGGCCATAACAGCGGAATGACACCGGTAAACCGAAAGGCAGGAACAGGAGAGCGCACGAGGGAGCC
GCCAGGGGAAACGCCTGGTATCTTTATAGTCCTGTCGGGTTTCGCCACCACTGATTTGAGCGTCAGATTT
CGTGATGCTTGTCAGGGGGGCGGAGCCTATGGAAAAACGGCTTTGCCGCGGCCCTCTCACTTCCCTGTTA
AGTATCTTCCTGGCATCTTCCAGGAAATCTCCGCCCCGTTCGTAAGCCATTTCCGCTCGCCGCAGTCGAA
CGACCGAGCGTAGCGAGTCAGTGAGCGAGGAAGCGGAATATATCCTGTATCACATATTCTGCTGACGCAC
CGGTGCAGCCTTTTTTCTCCTGCCACATGAAGCACTTCACTGACACCCTCATCAGTGCCAACATAGTAAG
CCAGTATACACTCCGCTAGCGCTGAGGTCTGCCTCGTGAAGAAGGTGTTGCTGACTCATACCAGGCCTGA
ATCGCCCCATCATCCAGCCAGAAAGTGAGGGAGCCACGGTTGATGAGAGCTTTGTTGTAGGTGGACCAGT
TGGTGATTTTGAACTTTTGCTTTGCCACGGAACGGTCTGCGTTGTCGGGAAGATGCGTGATCTGATCCTT
CAACTCAGCAAAAGTTCGATTTATTCAACAAAGCCACGTTGTGTCTCAAAATCTCTGATGTTACATTGCA
CAAGATAAAAATATATCATCATGAACAATAAAACTGTCTGCTTACATAAACAGTAATACAAGGGGTGTTT
ACTAGAGGTTGATCGGGCACGTAAGAGGTTCCAACTTTCACCATAATGAAATAAGATCACTACCGGGCGT
ATTTTTTGAGTTATCGAGATTTTCAGGAGCTAAGGAAGCTAAAATGGAGAAAAAAATCACGGGATATACC
ACCGTTGATATATCCCAATGGCATCGTAAAGAACATTTTGAGGCATTTCAGTCAGTTGCTCAATGTACCT
ATAACCAGACCGTTCAGCTGGATATTACGGCCTTTTTAAAGACCGTAAAGAAAAATAAGCACAAGTTTTA
TCCGGCCTTTATTCACATTCTTGCCCGCCTGATGAACGCTCACCCGGAGTTTCGTATGGCCATGAAAGAC
GGTGAGCTGGTGATCTGGGATAGTGTTCACCCTTGTTACACCGTTTTCCATGAGCAAACTGAAACGTTTT
CGTCCCTCTGGAGTGAATACCACGACGATTTCCGGCAGTTTCTCCACATATATTCGCAAGATGTGGCGTG
TTACGGTGAAAACCTGGCCTATTTCCCTAAAGGGTTTATTGAGAATATGTTTTTTGTCTCAGCCAATCCC
TGGGTGAGTTTCACCAGTTTTGATTTAAACGTGGCCAATATGGACAACTTCTTCGCCCCCGTTTTCACGA
TGGGCAAATATTATACGCAAGGCGACAAGGTGCTGATGCCGCTGGCGATCCAGGTTCATCATGCCGTTTG
TGATGGCTTCCATGTCGGCCGCATGCTTAATGAATTACAACAGTACTGTGATGAGTGGCAGGGCGGGGCG
TAATAATACTAGCTCCGGCAAAAAAACGGGCAAGGTGTCACCACCCTGCCCTTTTTCTTTAAAACCGAAA
AGATTACTTCGCGTTTGCCACCTGACGTCTAAGAAAAGGAATATTCAGCAATTTGCCCGTGCCGAAGAAA
GGCCCACCCGTGAAGGTGAGCCAGTGAGTTGATTGCTACGTAATTAGTTAGTTAGCCCTTAGTGACTCGA
ATTCGCGGCCGCTTCTAGAGTTATGACAACTTGACGGCTACATCATTCACTTTTTCTTCACAACCGGCAC
GGAACTCGCTCGGGCTGGCCCCGGTGCATTTTTTAAATACCCGCGAGAAATAGAGTTGATCGTCAAAACC
AACATTGCGACCGACGGTGGCGATAGGCATCCGGGTGGTGCTCAAAAGCAGCTTCGCCTGGCTGATACGT
TGGTCCTCGCGCCAGCTTAAGACGCTAATCCCTAACTGCTGGCGGAAAAGATGTGACAGACGCGACGGCG
ACAAGCAAACATGCTGTGCGACGCTGGCGATATCAAAATTGCTGTCTGCCAGGTGATCGCTGATGTACTG
ACAAGCCTCGCGTACCCGATTATCCATCGGTGGATGGAGCGACTCGTTAATCGCTTCCATGCGCCGCAGT
AACAATTGCTCAAGCAGATTTATCGCCAGCAGCTCCGAATAGCGCCCTTCCCCTTGCCCGGCGTTAATGA
TTTGCCCAAACAGGTCGCTGAAATGCGGCTGGTGCGCTTCATCCGGGCGAAAGAACCCCGTATTGGCAAA
TATTGACGGCCAGTTAAGCCATTCATGCCAGTAGGCGCGCGGACGAAAGTAAACCCACTGGTGATACCAT
TCGCGAGCCTCCGGATGACGACCGTAGTGATGAATCTCTCCTGGCGGGAACAGCAAAATATCACCCGGTC
GGCAAACAAATTCTCGTCCCTGATTTTTCACCACCCCCTGACCGCGAATGGTGAGATTGAGAATATAACC
TTTCATTCCCAGCGGTCGGTCGATAAAAAAATCGAGATAACCGTTGGCCTCAATCGGCGTTAAACCCGCC
ACCAGATGGGCATTAAACGAGTATCCCGGCAGCAGGGGATCATTTTGCGCTTCAGCCATACTTTTCATAC
TCCCGCCATTCAGAGAAGAAACCAATTGTCCATATTGCATCAGACATTGCCGTCACTGCGTCTTTTACTG
GCTCTTCTCGCTAACCAAACCGGTAACCCCGCTTATTAAAAGCATTCTGTAACAAAGCGGGACCAAAGCC
ATGACAAAAACGCGTAACAAAAGTGTCTATAATCACGGCAGAAAAGTCCACATTGATTATTTGCACGGCG
TCACACTTTGCTATGCCATAGCATTTTTATCCATAAGATTAGCGGATCCTACCTGACGCTTTTTATCGCA
ACTCTCTACTGTTTCTCCATACCCGTTTTTTTGGGCTAGC
