>Addgene plasmid #67965 | pJ | addgene partial sequence | sequence record 121318 | pBAD-F 5'-ATGCCATAGCATTTTTATCC-3'
ACTCTCTACTGTTTCTCCATACCCGTTTTTTTGGGCTAGCATGTATCCNATGGATCGTATTCAACAAAAA
CATGCTCGTCAAATAGATCTGCTGGAAAATCTGACGGCAGTTATTCAGGATTATCCAAATCCAGCCTGTA
TCAGGGACGAAACTGGAAAATTTATTTTTTGCAATACGCTGTTTCATGAGTCATTTCTTACACAAGATCA
AAGTGCTGAAAAATGGCTTCTGTCGCAGAGAGATTTTTGTGAATTGATCTCTGTCACAGAGATGGAAGCA
TATAGGAATGAGCATACGCATCTTAATCTTGTAGAGGATGTTTTTATTCAGAATAGATTCTGGACAATAT
CTGTCCAGTCATTTCTTAATGGACACAGAAATATTATTCTGTGGCAATTTTATGATGCTGCTCATGTTCG
TCATAAAGACAGTTATAATCAAAAAACGATTGTCAGTGATGATATCAGAAATATAATCAGAAGAATGAGT
GATGATTCTTCTGTATCATCATATGTAAATGATGTCTTTTACTTATATAGCACCGGAATCAGTCATAATG
CTATAGCAAGAATATTAAATATATCCATCTCCACATCAAAGAAACACGCATCTCTGATATGCGACTACTT
CTCTGTTTCTAATAAAGATGAGTTAATTATCTTACTCTACAATAAAAAGTTTATTTATTATTTATACGAG
AAGGCTATGTGTATCATAAATACGCGTGATTACAAGGATGACGACGATAAGTAAACTAGT
